Addgene plasmid #57699: wtEos-H2B-6
Purpose: Localization: Nucleus/Histones, Excitation: 505 / 569, Emission: 516 / 581
Depositing lab: Michael Davidson. Depositing organization: Florida State University, Tallahassee.
Backbone
  Vector backbone: wtEos
  Backbone size w/o insert (bp): 4750
  Vector type: Mammalian Expression
  Selectable markers: Neomycin (select with G418)
Growth in bacteria
  Bacterial resistance: Kanamycin, 50 μg/mL
  Growth temperature: 37°C
  Growth strain: DH5alpha
  Copy number: High Copy
Gene/Insert
  Gene/Insert name: H2B (alt names: Human Histone H2B; NM_021058.3)
  Species: H. sapiens (human)
  Mutation: D26G and V119I in H2B
  Entrez Gene: H2BC11 (a.k.a. H2B/r, H2BFR, H2BJ, HIST1H2BJ)
  Promoter: CMV
  Tag / fusion protein: wtEos
  Cloning method: Unknown
  Sequencing primers: 5′ CMV-F; 3′ SV40pA-R
Terms and licenses: Academic/Nonprofit Terms; Industry Terms
Depositor comments: . Excitation = 505 / 569; Emission = 516 / 581
How to cite: wtEos-H2B-6 was a gift from Michael Davidson (Addgene plasmid # 57699 ; http://n2t.net/addgene:57699 ; RRID:Addgene_57699)
