[The description below was written by a language model from this plasmid's Addgene catalogue record.]
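Description:
wtEos-H2B-6 is a mammalian expression plasmid that produces human histone H2B fused to the fluorescent protein wtEos, giving a chromatin-targeted marker for the nucleus. It is built on a wtEos backbone of about 4.75 kb (size without insert), is maintained in E. coli as a high-copy plasmid under kanamycin selection, and carries a neomycin resistance marker so that transfected mammalian cells can be selected with G418. The record does not name the origin of replication or provide a feature table, so the exact layout of backbone elements is not documented here. The listed 3′ sequencing primer indicates an SV40 polyadenylation signal downstream of the expression cassette.

The insert is human H2B (the H2BC11/HIST1H2BJ gene), carrying two amino-acid changes relative to the reference, D26G and V119I, and is transcribed from the CMV promoter for strong constitutive expression in mammalian cells. The record lists wtEos as the fusion partner but does not state whether it lies at the N- or C-terminus of the histone, and it does not explain the "6" in the name, nor is the cloning method recorded. Eos is a green-to-red photoconvertible protein, consistent with the two spectral states listed: excitation/emission of 505/516 nm for the green form and 569/581 nm for the red form. Incorporation of the H2B fusion into nucleosomes labels chromatin, so the construct suits live-cell imaging of nuclei and chromosomes, and photoconversion allows a selected nucleus or chromatin region to be highlighted and followed over time.
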