>Addgene plasmid #57699 | wtEos-H2B-6 | depositor partial sequence | sequence record 88853 | insert sequence
ACGTCAGATCCGCTAGCGCTACCGGACTCAGATCTCGAGCTCAAGCTTCGAATTCTGCAGTCGACGGTAC
CGCCACCATGCCAGAGCCAGCGAAGTCTGCTCCCGCCCCGAAAAAGGGCTCCAAGAAGGCGGTGACTAAG
GCGCAGAAGAAAGGCGGCAAGAAGCGCAAGCGCAGCCGCAAGGAGAGCTATTCCATCTATGTGTACAAGG
TTCTGAAGCAGGTCCACCCTGACACCGGCATTTCGTCCAAGGCCATGGGCATCATGAATTCGTTTGTGAA
CGACATTTTCGAGCGCATCGCAGGTGAGGCTTCCCGCCTGGCGCATTACAACAAGCGCTCGACCATCACC
TCCAGGGAGATCCAGACGGCCGTGCGCCTGCTGCTGCCTGGGGAGTTGGCCAAGCACGCCGTGTCCGAGG
GTACTAAGGCCATCACCAAGTACACCAGCGCTAAGGATCCACCGGTCGCCACCATGGTGAGTGCGATTAA
GCCAGACATGAAGATCAACCTCCGTATGGAAGGCAACGTAAACGGGCACCACTTTGTGATCGACGGAGAT
GGTACAGGCAAGCCTTTTGAGGGAAAACAGAGTATGGATCTTGAAGTCAAAGAGGGCGGACCTCTGCCTT
TTGCCTTTGATATCCTGACCACTGCATTCCATTACGGCAACAGGGTATTCGCCGAATATCCAGACCACAT
ACAAGACTATTTTAAGCAGTCGTTTCCTAAGGGGTATTCGTGGGAACGAAGCTTGACTTTCGAAGACGGG
GGCATTTGCATTGCCAGAAACGACATAACAATGGAAGGGGACACTTTCTATAATAAAGTTCGATTTCACG
GTGTAAACTTTCCCGCCAATGGTCCAGTTATGCAGAAGAAGACGCTGAAATGGGAGCCCTCCACTGAGAA
AATGTATGTGCGTGATGGAGTGCTGACGGGTGATATTACCATGGCTTTGTTGCTTGAAGGAAATGCCCAT
TACCGATGTGACTTCAGAACTACTTACAAAGCTAAGGAGAAGGGTGTCAAGTTACCAGGCTACCACTTTG
TGGACCACTGCATTGAGATTTTAAGCCATGACAAAGATTACAACAAGGTTAAGCTGTATGAGCATGCTGT
TGCTCATTCTGGATTGCCTGACAATGCCAGACGATAAGCGGCCGCGACTCTAGATCATAATCAGCCATAC
CACATT
